>Addgene plasmid #42735 | TAL3272 | depositor partial sequence | sequence record 57855 | TAL3272 sequence 2430 bps
TCTAGAGCTAGCACCATGGACTACAAAGACCATGACGGTGATTATAAAGATCATGACATCGATTACAAGG
ATGACGATGACAAGATGGCCCCCAAGAAGAAGAGGAAGGTGGGCATTCACCGCGGGGTACCTATGGTGGA
CTTGAGGACACTCGGTTATTCGCAACAGCAACAGGAGAAAATCAAGCCTAAGGTCAGGAGCACCGTCGCG
CAACACCACGAGGCGCTTGTGGGGCATGGCTTCACTCATGCGCATATTGTCGCGCTTTCACAGCACCCTG
CGGCGCTTGGGACGGTGGCTGTCAAATACCAAGATATGATTGCGGCCCTGCCCGAAGCCACGCACGAGGC
AATTGTAGGGGTCGGTAAACAGTGGTCGGGAGCGCGAGCACTTGAGGCGCTGCTGACTGTGGCGGGTGAG
CTTAGGGGGCCTCCGCTCCAGCTCGACACCGGGCAGCTGCTGAAGATCGCGAAGAGAGGGGGAGTAACAG
CGGTAGAGGCAGTGCACGCCTGGCGCAATGCGCTCACCGGGGCCCCCTTGAACCTGACCCCAGACCAGGT
AGTCGCAATCGCGAACAATAATGGGGGAAAGCAAGCCCTGGAAACCGTGCAAAGGTTGTTGCCGGTCCTT
TGTCAAGACCACGGCCTTACACCGGAGCAAGTCGTGGCCATTGCAAATAATAACGGTGGCAAACAGGCTC
TTGAGACGGTTCAGAGACTTCTCCCAGTTCTCTGTCAAGCCCACGGGCTGACTCCCGATCAAGTTGTAGC
GATTGCGTCGAACATTGGAGGGAAACAAGCATTGGAGACTGTCCAACGGCTCCTTCCCGTGTTGTGTCAA
GCCCACGGTTTGACGCCTGCACAAGTGGTCGCCATCGCCAACAACAACGGCGGTAAGCAGGCGCTGGAAA
CAGTACAGCGCCTGCTGCCTGTACTGTGCCAGGATCATGGACTGACCCCAGACCAGGTAGTCGCAATCGC
GAACAATAATGGGGGAAAGCAAGCCCTGGAAACCGTGCAAAGGTTGTTGCCGGTCCTTTGTCAAGACCAC
GGCCTTACACCGGAGCAAGTCGTGGCCATTGCAAGCAACATCGGTGGCAAACAGGCTCTTGAGACGGTTC
AGAGACTTCTCCCAGTTCTCTGTCAAGCCCACGGGCTGACTCCCGATCAAGTTGTAGCGATTGCGAATAA
CAATGGAGGGAAACAAGCATTGGAGACTGTCCAACGGCTCCTTCCCGTGTTGTGTCAAGCCCACGGTTTG
ACGCCTGCACAAGTGGTCGCCATCGCCAGCCATGATGGCGGTAAGCAGGCGCTGGAAACAGTACAGCGCC
TGCTGCCTGTACTGTGCCAGGATCATGGACTGACCCCAGACCAGGTAGTCGCAATCGCGTCGAACATTGG
GGGAAAGCAAGCCCTGGAAACCGTGCAAAGGTTGTTGCCGGTCCTTTGTCAAGACCACGGCCTTACACCG
GAGCAAGTCGTGGCCATTGCAAATAATAACGGTGGCAAACAGGCTCTTGAGACGGTTCAGAGACTTCTCC
CAGTTCTCTGTCAAGCCCACGGGCTGACTCCCGATCAAGTTGTAGCGATTGCGTCGAACATTGGAGGGAA
ACAAGCATTGGAGACTGTCCAACGGCTCCTTCCCGTGTTGTGTCAAGCCCACGGTTTGACGCCTGCACAA
GTGGTCGCCATCGCCAGCCATGATGGCGGTAAGCAGGCGCTGGAAACAGTACAGCGCCTGCTGCCTGTAC
TGTGCCAGGATCATGGACTGACCCCAGACCAGGTAGTCGCAATCGCGTCAAACGGAGGGGGAAAGCAAGC
CCTGGAAACCGTGCAAAGGTTGTTGCCGGTCCTTTGTCAAGACCACGGCCTTACACCGGAGCAAGTCGTG
GCCATTGCAAGCAACATCGGTGGCAAACAGGCTCTTGAGACGGTTCAGAGACTTCTCCCAGTTCTCTGTC
AAGCCCACGGGCTGACTCCCGATCAAGTTGTAGCGATTGCGTCGCATGACGGAGGGAAACAAGCATTGGA
GACTGTCCAACGGCTCCTTCCCGTGTTGTGTCAAGCCCACGGTTTGACGCCTGCACAAGTGGTCGCCATC
GCCAGCCATGATGGCGGTAAGCAGGCGCTGGAAACAGTACAGCGCCTGCTGCCTGTACTGTGCCAGGATC
ATGGACTGACACCCGAACAGGTGGTCGCCATTGCTTCTAACATCGGAGGACGGCCAGCCTTGGAGTCCAT
CGTAGCCCAATTGTCCAGGCCCGATCCCGCGTTGGCTGCGTTAACGAATGACCATCTGGTGGCGTTGGCA
TGTCTTGGTGGACGACCCGCGCTCGATGCAGTCAAAAAGGGTCTGCCTCATGCTCCCGCATTGATCAAAA
GAACCAACCGGCGGATTCCCGAGAGAACTTCCCATCGAGTCGCGGGATCC
