>Addgene plasmid #42735 | TAL3272 | addgene partial sequence | sequence record 61006 | JDS-TALEN-F 5'-TAGGGGTCGGTAAACAGTGG-3'
GCGGGTGAGCTTAGGGGGCCTCCGCTCCAGCTCGACACCGGGCAGCTGCTGAAGATCGCGAAGAGAGGGG
GAGTAACAGCGGTAGAGGCAGTGCACGCCTGGCGCAATGCGCTCACCGGGGCCCCCTTGAACCTGACCCC
AGACCAGGTAGTCGCAATCGCGAACAATAATGGGGGAAAGCAAGCCCTGGAAACCGTGCAAAGGTTGTTG
CCGGTCCTTTGTCAAGACCACGGCCTTACACCGGAGCAAGTCGTGGCCATTGCAAATAATAACGGTGGCA
AACAGGCTCTTGAGACGGTTCAGAGACTTCTCCCAGTTCTCTGTCAAGCCCACGGGCTGACTCCCGATCA
AGTTGTAGCGATTGCGTCGAACATTGGAGGGAAACAAGCATTGGAGACTGTCCAACGGCTCCTTCCCGTG
TTGTGTCAAGCCCACGGTTTGACGCCTGCACAAGTGGTCGCCATCGCCAACAACAACGGCGGTAAGCAGG
CGCTGGAAACAGTACAGCGCCTGCTGCCTGTACTGTGCCAGGATCATGGACTGACCCCAGACCAGGTAGT
CGCAATCGCGAACAATAATGGGGGAAAGCAAGCCCTGGAAACCGTGCAAAGGTTGTTGCCGGTCCTTTGT
CAAGACCACGGCCTTACACCGGAGCAAGTCGTGGCCATTGCAAGCAACATCGGTGGCAAACAGGCTCTTG
AGACGGTTCAGAGACTTCTCCCAGTTCTCTGTCAAGCCCACGGGCTGACTCCCGATCAAGTTGTAGCGAT
TGCGAATAACAATGGAGGGAAACAAGCATTGGAGACTGTCCAACGGCTCCTTCC
