[The description below was written by a language model from this plasmid's Addgene catalogue record.]
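Description:
TAL3272 is a TALEN expression plasmid encoding the left monomer of a nuclease pair directed against the zebrafish (D. rerio) gper gene. It is built on the JDS70 backbone (about 6.4 kb without insert), a vector classed as mammalian expression with T7 capability. It is maintained in E. coli as a high-copy plasmid under ampicillin selection. The record does not include a feature table, so details such as the specific origin of replication are not stated. The use of a BGH reverse sequencing primer suggests a BGH polyadenylation region lies downstream of the coding sequence.

The insert, roughly 1.6 kb, is an engineered array of TAL effector repeats whose order determines recognition of a defined DNA half-site in gper. It was placed by restriction cloning, with both junction sites destroyed in the process, into a framework supplied by the backbone. That framework adds a 3X FLAG tag at the N terminus and the wild-type FokI nuclease domain at the C terminus. A CMV promoter drives expression in transfected cells. The T7 designation indicates that the same open reading frame can be transcribed in vitro to produce mRNA, the usual route for delivering nucleases to zebrafish embryos by injection.

Because FokI cleaves only as a dimer, this left monomer is meant to be used with a matching right-hand TALEN that binds the opposite strand across a spacer. Together they make a double-strand break whose error-prone repair yields indel mutations. The associated publication describes this approach for targeted gene disruption in somatic zebrafish cells, and the insert name indicates the construct belongs to a set made for the zebrafish community.
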