Addgene plasmid #42735: TAL3272
Depositing lab: Keith Joung. Depositing organization: Massachusetts General Hospital. Publication: Targeted gene disruption in somatic zebrafish cells using engineered TALENs. Sander JD, Cade L, Khayter C, Reyon D, Peterson RT, Joung JK, Yeh JR. Nat Biotechnol. 2011 Aug 5;29(8):697-8. doi: 10.1038/nbt.1934. PubMed 21822241.
Backbone
  Vector backbone: JDS70
  Backbone manufacturer: Addgene plasmid #32285
  Backbone size w/o insert (bp): 6447
  Vector type: Mammalian Expression ; T7
Growth in bacteria
  Bacterial resistance: Ampicillin, 100 μg/mL
  Growth temperature: 37°C
  Growth strain: XL1 Blue
  Copy number: High Copy
Gene/Insert
  Gene/Insert name: ZebrafishCommunity-gper-left (alt name: gper)
  Species: D. rerio (zebrafish)
  Insert size (bp): 1640
  Promoter: CMV
  Tag / fusion protein: 3X Flag (N terminal on backbone); WT FOKI (C terminal on backbone)
  Cloning method: Restriction Enzyme; 5′ cloning site N/A (destroyed during cloning); 3′ cloning site N/A (destroyed during cloning)
  Sequencing primers: 5′ CMV-F; 3′ BGH-rev
Terms and licenses: Academic/Nonprofit Terms; Industry Terms: Not Available to Industry
Depositor comments: Target binding site: TGGAGGAGCAGACTACCA It is strongly recommended that users perform a diagnostic digest to verify this plasmid prior to use. For example, a double digest of the plasmid with BamHI and KpnI should result in two bands at 2.3kb and 5.8kb.
How to cite: TAL3272 was a gift from Keith Joung (Addgene plasmid # 42735 ; http://n2t.net/addgene:42735 ; RRID:Addgene_42735)
